>Addgene plasmid #32026 | pRSF-KpDcr1deltaC(K217A) | depositor full sequence | sequence record 36157 | pRSF-KpDcr1deltaC(K217A) sequence 4866 bps
CTTTAATAAGGAGATATACCATGGGCAGCAGCCATCATCATCATCATCACAGCAGCGGCCTGGTGCCGCG
CGGCAGCCATATGGCTAGCATGTCGGACTCAGAAGTCAATCAAGAAGCTAAGCCAGAGGTCAAGCCAGAA
GTCAAGCCTGAGACTCACATCAATTTAAAGGTGTCCGATGGATCTTCAGAGATCTTCTTCAAGATCAAAA
AGACCACTCCTTTAAGAAGGCTGATGGAAGCGTTCGCTAAAAGACAGGGTAAGGAAATGGACTCCTTAAG
ATTCTTGTACGACGGTATTAGAATCCAAGCTGATCAGACCCCTGAAGATTTGGACATGGAGGATAACGAT
ATTATTGAGGCTCACAGAGAACAGATTGGTGGATCCAGCAACGAGTTAAAAGTTAGAGAATTTTATAGAC
TCCACAATGCTTGTGTGAAATTGAAAGAGTCTATTAAATTGATTTATGAAAACCCATTGGTAACTGACCA
AAATGTTTTGAATTTGGGAACTGCAGAAAATACTATTGATTATACAATTTTAAACACACCTACACTAAAT
GTTGCTAAAACTTTACTGGGCAATAGATATTCATTAGATCTAATAGATCTTTTTCAATCTCATGATTTCA
AAGATTCAAACACTGATGTGGATATGTTTATTAAATATCCTGTGGTTTATGATGAAAATTTGGAAAATTT
AGCATTTATGCATAAAAGTTTTCCAAATATGAATGCACATCTAAATGATGCTCAAAAGACTCAATTATCT
AATGAAAGGTTAGAATTTTTGGGTGATAGTTGGCTAGGTGCTTTAGTTTCATATATTGTATACACCAGAT
TTCCTTCTGCAAATGAAGGTATGCTTTCTCAAATGAAAGAATCAATAGTAAATAATAATAATCTATTTGA
TTGGAGTACAAAATTAAACTTCACCAAGAGATTACAAGGTAATATCGCTACACCTACTAGAGTGGTCAAA
GATAAAATGTCTGCACGTTATGCTGATTGTGTTGAAGCCTATATTGGTGCATTGGTTATTGATAGATTTG
GCACTGAGTTTTTGGATATCAAGGAATGGTTAGAAGAACTATCAGAAAAAAAATTGGCCAAATCGAGCCA
AATGGTGATAAAGGAACCATTAAATAAAAATGCTAAAAATGAATTAGCCGAATTACTGCAAATTAACAAA
TTAGGACATAAACTTCATTACAGAAAGCTTACAGAAATGCCTCCATTCAGAGTTGAAGTTAAAATAGGTG
ACATTCTGTTAGACGAAGCTGAAGGTAACAGTATAAGGGAAGCAGAACACAGAGCTGCGATGAAGGTATT
GGAAAATGATGAATTATTGAGGAAATATTCGGTTTATGATTTAGAGGATGGAAACTCGAAGAAATATTCT
ATTGAAGAGTAACTGCTGCGAAATTTGAACGCCAGCACATGGACTCGTCTACTAGCGCAGCTTAATTAAC
CTAGGCTGCTGCCACCGCTGAGCAATAACTAGCATAACCCCTTGGGGCCTCTAAACGGGTCTTGAGGGGT
TTTTTGCTGAAACCTCAGGCATTTGAGAAGCACACGGTCACACTGCTTCCGGTAGTCAATAAACCGGTAA
ACCAGCAATAGACATAAGCGGCTATTTAACGACCCTGCCCTGAACCGACGACAAGCTGACGACCGGGTCT
CCGCAAGTGGCACTTTTCGGGGAAATGTGCGCGGAACCCCTATTTGTTTATTTTTCTAAATACATTCAAA
TATGTATCCGCTCATGAATTAATTCTTAGAAAAACTCATCGAGCATCAAATGAAACTGCAATTTATTCAT
ATCAGGATTATCAATACCATATTTTTGAAAAAGCCGTTTCTGTAATGAAGGAGAAAACTCACCGAGGCAG
TTCCATAGGATGGCAAGATCCTGGTATCGGTCTGCGATTCCGACTCGTCCAACATCAATACAACCTATTA
ATTTCCCCTCGTCAAAAATAAGGTTATCAAGTGAGAAATCACCATGAGTGACGACTGAATCCGGTGAGAA
TGGCAAAAGTTTATGCATTTCTTTCCAGACTTGTTCAACAGGCCAGCCATTACGCTCGTCATCAAAATCA
CTCGCATCAACCAAACCGTTATTCATTCGTGATTGCGCCTGAGCGAGACGAAATACGCGGTCGCTGTTAA
AAGGACAATTACAAACAGGAATCGAATGCAACCGGCGCAGGAACACTGCCAGCGCATCAACAATATTTTC
ACCTGAATCAGGATATTCTTCTAATACCTGGAATGCTGTTTTCCCGGGGATCGCAGTGGTGAGTAACCAT
GCATCATCAGGAGTACGGATAAAATGCTTGATGGTCGGAAGAGGCATAAATTCCGTCAGCCAGTTTAGTC
TGACCATCTCATCTGTAACATCATTGGCAACGCTACCTTTGCCATGTTTCAGAAACAACTCTGGCGCATC
GGGCTTCCCATACAATCGATAGATTGTCGCACCTGATTGCCCGACATTATCGCGAGCCCATTTATACCCA
TATAAATCAGCATCCATGTTGGAATTTAATCGCGGCCTAGAGCAAGACGTTTCCCGTTGAATATGGCTCA
TACTCTTCCTTTTTCAATATTATTGAAGCATTTATCAGGGTTATTGTCTCATGAGCGGATACATATTTGA
ATGTATTTAGAAAAATAAACAAATAGGCATGCAGCGCTCTTCCGCTTCCTCGCTCACTGACTCGCTACGC
TCGGTCGTTCGACTGCGGCGAGCGGTGTCAGCTCACTCAAAAGCGGTAATACGGTTATCCACAGAATCAG
GGGATAAAGCCGGAAAGAACATGTGAGCAAAAAGCAAAGCACCGGAAGAAGCCAACGCCGCAGGCGTTTT
TCCATAGGCTCCGCCCCCCTGACGAGCATCACAAAAATCGACGCTCAAGCCAGAGGTGGCGAAACCCGAC
AGGACTATAAAGATACCAGGCGTTTCCCCCTGGAAGCTCCCTCGTGCGCTCTCCTGTTCCGACCCTGCCG
CTTACCGGATACCTGTCCGCCTTTCTCCCTTCGGGAAGCGTGGCGCTTTCTCATAGCTCACGCTGTTGGT
ATCTCAGTTCGGTGTAGGTCGTTCGCTCCAAGCTGGGCTGTGTGCACGAACCCCCCGTTCAGCCCGACCG
CTGCGCCTTATCCGGTAACTATCGTCTTGAGTCCAACCCGGTAAGACACGACTTATCGCCACTGGCAGCA
GCCATTGGTAACTGATTTAGAGGACTTTGTCTTGAAGTTATGCACCTGTTAAGGCTAAACTGAAAGAACA
GATTTTGGTGAGTGCGGTCCTCCAACCCACTTACCTTGGTTCAAAGAGTTGGTAGCTCAGCGAACCTTGA
GAAAACCACCGTTGGTAGCGGTGGTTTTTCTTTATTTATGAGATGATGAATCAATCGGTCTATCAAGTCA
ACGAACAGCTATTCCGTTACTCTAGATTTCAGTGCAATTTATCTCTTCAAATGTAGCACCTGAAGTCAGC
CCCATACGATATAAGTTGTAATTCTCATGTTAGTCATGCCCCGCGCCCACCGGAAGGAGCTGACTGGGTT
GAAGGCTCTCAAGGGCATCGGTCGAGATCCCGGTGCCTAATGAGTGAGCTAACTTACATTAATTGCGTTG
CGCTCACTGCCCGCTTTCCAGTCGGGAAACCTGTCGTGCCAGCTGCATTAATGAATCGGCCAACGCGCGG
GGAGAGGCGGTTTGCGTATTGGGCGCCAGGGTGGTTTTTCTTTTCACCAGTGAGACGGGCAACAGCTGAT
TGCCCTTCACCGCCTGGCCCTGAGAGAGTTGCAGCAAGCGGTCCACGCTGGTTTGCCCCAGCAGGCGAAA
ATCCTGTTTGATGGTGGTTAACGGCGGGATATAACATGAGCTGTCTTCGGTATCGTCGTATCCCACTACC
GAGATGTCCGCACCAACGCGCAGCCCGGACTCGGTAATGGCGCGCATTGCGCCCAGCGCCATCTGATCGT
TGGCAACCAGCATCGCAGTGGGAACGATGCCCTCATTCAGCATTTGCATGGTTTGTTGAAAACCGGACAT
GGCACTCCAGTCGCCTTCCCGTTCCGCTATCGGCTGAATTTGATTGCGAGTGAGATATTTATGCCAGCCA
GCCAGACGCAGACGCGCCGAGACAGAACTTAATGGGCCCGCTAACAGCGCGATTTGCTGGTGACCCAATG
CGACCAGATGCTCCACGCCCAGTCGCGTACCGTCTTCATGGGAGAAAATAATACTGTTGATGGGTGTCTG
GTCAGAGACATCAAGAAATAACGCCGGAACATTAGTGCAGGCAGCTTCCACAGCAATGGCATCCTGGTCA
TCCAGCGGATAGTTAATGATCAGCCCACTGACGCGTTGCGCGAGAAGATTGTGCACCGCCGCTTTACAGG
CTTCGACGCCGCTTCGTTCTACCATCGACACCACCACGCTGGCACCCAGTTGATCGGCGCGAGATTTAAT
CGCCGCGACAATTTGCGACGGCGCGTGCAGGGCCAGACTGGAGGTGGCAACGCCAATCAGCAACGACTGT
TTGCCCGCCAGTTGTTGTGCCACGCGGTTGGGAATGTAATTCAGCTCCGCCATCGCCGCTTCCACTTTTT
CCCGCGTTTTCGCAGAAACGTGGCTGGCCTGGTTCACCACGCGGGAAACGGTCTGATAAGAGACACCGGC
ATACTCTGCGACATCGTATAACGTTACTGGTTTCACATTCACCACCCTGAATTGACTCTCTTCCGGGCGC
TATCATGCCATACCGCGAAAGGTTTTGCGCCATTCGATGGTGTCCGGGATCTCGACGCTCTCCCTTATGC
GACTCCTGCATTAGGAAATTAATACGACTCACTATA
Features (pLannotate 1.2.2; 16 found; start..end, strand, type, name):
     33..49      +  CDS            capTEV™ (fragment): composite tag for in vivo biotinylation, TEV protease cleavage, and 6xHis tagging
     60..77      +  CDS            thrombin site: thrombin recognition and cleavage site
     90..382     +  CDS            SUMO (fragment): cleavable ubiquitin-like protein tag; S. cerevisiae SMT3 (truncated)
    756..893     +  CDS            rnc (fragment): RNC_HELHP - Protein inferred from homology: Swiss-Prot protein existence level 3. Digests double-stranded RNA. Involved in the processing of primary rRNA transcript to yield the immediate precursors to the large and small rRNAs (23S and 16S). Processes some mRNAs, and tRNAs when they are encoded in the rRNA operon. Processes pre-crRNA and tracrRNA of type II CRISPR loci if present in the organism. From Helicobacter hepaticus (strain ATCC 51449 / 3B1).
   1474..1491    +  CDS            SET1 (fragment): solubility-enhancement tag derived from T7 phage gene 10B
   1499..1546    +  terminator     T7 terminator: transcription terminator for bacteriophage T7 RNA polymerase
   1710..1767    +  promoter       AmpR promoter (fragment): bla
   1776..2591    -  CDS            KanR: aminoglycoside phosphotransferase; aph(3')-Ia; confers resistance to kanamycin in bacteria or G418 (Geneticin®) in eukaryotes
   2592..2683    -  promoter       AmpR promoter: bla
   2699..3448    -  rep_origin     RSF ori: Plasmids containing the RSF 1030 origin of replication can be propagated in E. coli cells that contain additional plasmids with compatible origins.
   3531..3595    -  CDS            TcR (fragment): tetracycline efflux protein; tet; confers resistance to tetracycline
   3610..3631    -  protein_bind   CAP binding site: CAP binding activates transcription in the presence of cAMP. E. coli catabolite activator protein
   3644..4726    -  CDS            lacI: lac repressor; lacI; The lac repressor binds to the lac operator to inhibit transcription in E. coli. This inhibition can be relieved by adding lactose or isopropyl-β-D-thiogalactopyranoside (IPTG).
   4727..4804    -  promoter       lacI promoter: lacI
   4812..4847    -  CDS            TcR (fragment): tetracycline efflux protein; tet; confers resistance to tetracycline
   4850..4866    +  promoter       T7 promoter (fragment): promoter for bacteriophage T7 RNA polymerase
