[The description below was written by a language model from this plasmid's Addgene catalogue record and pLannotate feature annotations shown in this document.]
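Description:
pRSF-KpDcr1deltaC(K217A) is a bacterial expression plasmid built on a modified pRSFDuet-1 backbone in which an amino-terminal His6-SUMO tag, removable with Ulp1 protease, has been added upstream of the cloning site. It replicates from the RSF1030 origin, which is compatible with other common E. coli origins and therefore allows co-maintenance with additional plasmids, and it is selected with kanamycin through an aminoglycoside phosphotransferase gene. The backbone also carries lacI with its own promoter. Together with the T7 promoter and T7 terminator flanking the expression cassette, this gives the usual IPTG-inducible arrangement for hosts that supply T7 RNA polymerase.

The insert, cloned between BamHI and XhoI, encodes residues 15–355 of Dcr1, the Dicer of the budding yeast Kluyveromyces polysporus (also called Vanderwaltozyma polyspora), with a K217A point substitution. The "deltaC" name indicates a C-terminally truncated form. The feature table shows the 6xHis segment, a thrombin site and the yeast SMT3-derived SUMO domain immediately ahead of the insert. Within the insert, a short match to a bacterial RNase III (rnc) is consistent with Dcr1 being an RNase III-family enzyme that cleaves double-stranded RNA. Several small annotated fragments (capTEV, SET1, TcR, a partial AmpR promoter) appear to be short similarity hits rather than functional elements.

The design suits production of recombinant mutant Dcr1 in E. coli, with His-tag affinity purification and SUMO removal, for biochemical or structural study of the yeast Dicer mechanism. The record does not state the specific functional effect of the K217A change.
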