Addgene plasmid #32026: pRSF-KpDcr1deltaC(K217A)
Depositing lab: David Bartel. Depositing organization: Whitehead Institute for Biomedical Research. Publication: The inside-out mechanism of dicers from budding yeasts. Weinberg DE, Nakanishi K, Patel DJ, Bartel DP. Cell. 2011 Jul 22;146(2):262-76. 10.1016/j.cell.2011.06.021 PubMed 21784247.
Backbone
  Vector backbone: sumo-pRSFduet-1
  Backbone manufacturer: Novagen
  Backbone size w/o insert (bp): 4100
  Modifications to backbone: amino-terminal Ulp1-cleavable His6-SUMO
  Vector type: Bacterial Expression
Growth in bacteria
  Bacterial resistance: Kanamycin, 50 μg/mL
  Growth temperature: 37°C
  Growth strain: DH5alpha
  Copy number: Unknown
Gene/Insert
  Gene/Insert name: DCR1(15-355)
  Species: K. polysporus
  Mutation: K217A
  Promoter: T7
  Tag / fusion protein: His6-SUMO (N terminal on backbone)
  Cloning method: Restriction Enzyme; 5′ cloning site BamHI (unknown if destroyed); 3′ cloning site XhoI (unknown if destroyed)
  Sequencing primers: 5′ T7
Terms and licenses: Academic/Nonprofit Terms; Industry Terms: Not Available to Industry
Depositor comments: The species of DCR1 is Kluyveromyces polysporus, which is also known as Vanderwaltozyma polyspora
How to cite: pRSF-KpDcr1deltaC(K217A) was a gift from David Bartel (Addgene plasmid # 32026 ; http://n2t.net/addgene:32026 ; RRID:Addgene_32026)
