>Addgene plasmid #32026 | pRSF-KpDcr1deltaC(K217A) | addgene partial sequence | sequence record 37662 | T7-term
CGAGGTCCATGGTGCTGGCGTTCAAATTTCGCAGCAGCGGTTTCTTTACCAGACTCGAGTTACTCTTCAA
TAGAATATTTCTTCGAGTTTCCATCCTCTAAATCATAAACCGAATATTTCCTCAATAATTCATCATTTTC
CAATACCTTCATCGCAGCTCTGTGTTCTGCTTCCCTTATACTGTTACCTTCAGCTTCGTCTAACAGAATG
TCACCTATTTTAACTTCAACTCTGAATGGAGGCATTTCTGTAAGCTTTCTGTAATGAAGTTTATGTCCTA
ATTTGTTAATTTGCAGTAATTCGGCTAATTCATTTTTAGCATTTTTATTTAATGGTTCCTTTATCACCAT
TTGGCTCGATTTGGCCAATTTTTTTTCTGATAGTTCTTCTAACCATTCCTTGATATCCAAAAACTCAGTG
CCAAATCTATCAATAACCAATGCACCAATATAGGCTTCAACACAATCAGCATAACGTGCAGACATTTTAT
CTTTGACCACTCTAGTAGGTGTAGCGATATTACCTTGTAATCTCTTGGTGAAGTTTAATTTTGTACTCCA
ATCAAATAGATTATTATTATTTACTATTGATTCTTTCATTTGAGAAAGCATACCTTCATTTGCAGAAGGA
AATCTGGTGTATACAATATATGAAACTAAAGCACCTAGCCAACTATCACCCAAAAATTCTAACCTTTCAT
TAGATAATTGAGTCTTTTGAGCATCATTTAGATGTGCATTCATATTTGG
