>Addgene plasmid #32026 | pRSF-KpDcr1deltaC(K217A) | addgene partial sequence | sequence record 38436 | T7 5'-TAATACGACTCACTATAGGG-3'
ATAATTTTGTTTAACTTTAATAAGGAGATATACCATGGGCAGCAGCCATCATCATCATCATCACAGCAGC
GGCCTGGTGCCGCGCGGCAGCCACATGGCAAGCATGTCGGACTCAGAAGTCAATCAAGAAGCTAAGCCAG
AGGTCAAGCCAGAAGTCAAGCCTGAGACTCACATCAATTTAAAGGTGTCCGATGGATCTTCAGAGATCTT
CTTCAAGATCAAAAAGACCACTCCTTTAAGAAGGCTGATGGAAGCGTTCGCTAAAAGACAGGGTAAGGAA
ATGGACTCCTTAAGATTCTTGTACGACGGTATTAGAATCCAAGCTGATCAGACCCCTGAAGATTTGGACA
TGGAGGATAACGATATTATTGAGGCTCACAGAGAACAGATTGGTGGATCCAACGAGTTAAAAGTTAGAGA
ATTTTATAGACTCCACAATGCTTGTGTGAAATTGAAAGAGTCTATTAAATTGATTTATGAAAACCCATTG
GTAACTGACCAAAATGTTTTGAATTTGGGAACTGCAGAAAATACTATTGATTATACAATTTTAAACACAC
CTACACTAAATGTTGCTAAAACTTTACTGGGCAATAGATATTCATTAGATCTAATAGATCTTTTTCAATC
TCATGATTTCAAAGATTCAAACACTGATGTGGATATGTTTATTAAATATCCTGTGGTTTATGATGAAAAT
TTGGAAAATTTAGCATTTATGCATAAAAGTTTTCCAAATATGAATGCACATCTAAATGATGCTCAAAAGA
CTCAATTATCTAATGAAAGGTTAGAATTTTTGGGTGATAGTTGGCTAGGTGCTTTAGTTTCATATATTGT
ATACACCAGATTTCCTTCTGCAAATGAAGGTATGCTTTCTCA
